>Addgene plasmid #195660 | pBEL2539 | addgene full sequence | sequence record 385347 | Addgene NGS Result
TCTGCTAATCCTGTTACCAGTGGCTGCTGCCAGTGGCGATAAGTCGTGTCTTACCGGGTTGGACTCAAGA
CGATAGTTACCGGATAAGGCGCAGCGGTCGGGCTGAACGGGGGGTTCGTGCACACAGCCCAGCTTGGAGC
GAACGACCTACACCGAACTGAGATACCTACAGCGTGAGCTATGAGAAAGCGCCACGCTTCCCGAAGGGAG
AAAGGCGGACAGGTATCCGGTAAGCGGCAGGGTCGGAACAGGAGAGCGCACGAGGGAGCTTCCAGGGGGA
AACGCCTGGTATCTTTATAGTCCTGTCGGGTTTCGCCACCTCTGACTTGAGCGTCGATTTTTGTGATGCT
CGTCAGGGGGGCGGAGCCTATGGAAAAACGCCAGCAACGCGGCCTTTTTACGGTTCCTGGCCTTTTGCTG
GCCTTTTGCTCACATGTTCTTTCCTGCGTTATCCCCTGATTCTGTGGATAACCGTATTACCGCCTTTGAG
TGAGCTGATACCGCTCGCCGCAGCCGAACGACCGAGCGCAGCGAGTCAGTGAGCGAGGAAGCGGAAGAGC
GCCTGATGCGGTATTTTCTCCTTACGCATCTGTGCGGTATTTCACACCGCATAGGGTCATGGCTGCGCCC
CGACACCCGCCAACACCCGCTGACGCGCCCTGACGGGCTTGTCTGCTCCCGGCATCCGCTTACAGACAAG
CTGTGACCGTCTCCGGGAGCTGCATGTGTCAGAGGTTTTCACCGTCATCACCGAAACGCGCGAGGCAGAA
GGAGATGGCGCCCAACAGTCCCCCGGCCACGGGGCCTGCCACCATACCCACGCCGAAACAAGCGCTCATG
AGCCCGAAGTGGCGAGCCCGATCTTCCCCATCGGTGATGTCGGCGATATAGGCGCCAGCAACCGCACCTG
TGGCGCCGGTGATGCCGGCCACGATGCGTCCGGCGTAGAGGATCTGCTCATGTTTGACAGCTTATCATCG
ATGCATAATGTGCCTGTCAAATGGACGAAGCAGGGATTCTGCAAACCCTATGCTACTCCGTCAAGCCGTC
AATTGTCTGATTCGTTACCAATTATGACAACTTGACGGCTACATCATTCACTTTTTCTTCACAACCGGCA
CGGAACTCGCTCGGGCTGGCCCCGGTGCATTTTTTAAATACCCGCGAGAAATAGAGTTGATCGTCAAAAC
CAACATTGCGACCGACGGTGGCGATAGGCATCCGGGTGGTGCTCAAAAGCAGCTTCGCCTGGCTGATACG
TTGGTCCTCGCGCCAGCTTAAGACGCTAATCCCTAACTGCTGGCGGAAAAGATGTGACAGACGCGACGGC
GACAAGCAAACATGCTGTGCGACGCTGGCGATATCAAAATTGCTGTCTGCCAGGTGATCGCTGATGTACT
GACAAGCCTCGCGTACCCGATTATCCATCGGTGGATGGAGCGACTCGTTAATCGCTTCCATGCGCCGCAG
TAACAATTGCTCAAGCAGATTTATCGCCAGCAGCTCCGAATAGCGCCCTTCCCCTTGCCCGGCGTTAATG
ATTTGCCCAAACAGGTCGCTGAAATGCGGCTGGTGCGCTTCATCCGGGCGAAAGAACCCCGTATTGGCAA
ATATTGACGGCCAGTTAAGCCATTCATGCCAGTAGGCGCGCGGACGAAAGTAAACCCACTGGTGATACCA
TTCGCGAGCCTCCGGATGACGACCGTAGTGATGAATCTCTCCTGGCGGGAACAGCAAAATATCACCCGGT
CGGCAAACAAATTCTCGTCCCTGATTTTTCACCACCCCCTGACCGCGAATGGTGAGATTGAGAATATAAC
CTTTCATTCCCAGCGGTCGGTCGATAAAAAAATCGAGATAACCGTTGGCCTCAATCGGCGTTAAACCCGC
CACCAGATGGGCATTAAACGAGTATCCCGGCAGCAGGGGATCATTTTGCGCTTCAGCCATACTTTTCATA
CTCCCGCCATTCAGAGAAGAAACCAATTGTCCATATTGCATCAGACATTGCCGTCACTGCGTCTTTTACT
GGCTCTTCTCGCTAACCAAACCGGTAACCCCGCTTATTAAAAGCATTCTGTAACAAAGCGGGACCAAAGC
CATGACAAAAACGCGTAACAAAAGTGTCTATAATCACGGCAGAAAAGTCCACATTGATTATTTGCACGGC
GTCACACTTTGCTATGCCATAGCATTTTTATCCATAAGATTAGCGGATCCTACCTGACGCTTTTTATCGC
AACTCTCTACTGTTTCTCCATACCCGTTTTTTTGGGCTAGCGGCCGGCCTGGCCCGAAGGGTGAATTATG
TTTAAACGTTTAATGATGGTCGCTTTGCTGGTGATTGCACCTCTGAGTGCGGCAACCGCGGCAGACCAGA
CCAATCCGTATAAGCTGATGGACGAGGCGGCGCAGAAAACGTTCGATCGCCTGAAGAATGAGCAACCGCA
AATTCGGGCCAACCCGGATTATCTGCGTACCATTGTTGATCAGGAACTGCTGCCATACGTACAGGTGAAA
TACGCCGGTGCGCTGGTGCTGGGCCAGTATTACAAGAGTGCGACCCCTGCTCAACGTGAAGCCTACTTTG
CCGCTTTCCGTGAGTACCTGAAGCAGGCTTACGGTCAGGCGCTGGCGATGTATCACGGTCAAGATTATCA
GATTGCGCCAGAACAGCCGCTGGGCGATAAAACCATTGTGCCTATTCGCGTTACCATTATTGACCCGAAT
GGCCGTCCGCCGGTGCGTCTGGACTTCCAGTGGCGTAAAAACTCCCAGACGGGCAATTGGCAGGCTTACG
ACATGATTGCTGAAGGCGTCAGTATGATCACCACCAAACAAAACGAGTGGGGAACGCTGCTGCGTACCAA
AGGTATCGACGGCCTGACTGCGCAACTGAAATCGATTTCTCAACAGAAAATCACTCTGGAAGAGAAAAAA
TAAGGCCCAGGCGGCCGGTACCAAATTCCAGAAAAGAGACGCTGAAAAGCGTCTTTTTTCGTTTTGGTCC
TGGTCTGAGGAATGGTTGTAAGCTTGGCTGTTTTGGCGGATGAGAGAAGATTTTCAGCCTGATACAGATT
AAATCAGAACGCAGAAGCGGTCTGATAAAACAGAATTTGCCTGGCGGCAGTAGCGCGGTGGTCCCACCTG
ACCCCATGCCGAACTCAGAAGTGAAACGCCGTAGCGCCGATGGTAGTGTGGGGTCTCCCCATGCGAGAGT
AGGGAACTGCCAGGCATCAAATAAAACGAAAGGCTCAGTCGAAAGACTGGGCCTTTCGTTTTATCTGTTG
TTTGTCGGTGAACGCTCTCCTGAGTAGGACAAATCCGCCGGGAGCGGATTTGAACGTTGCGAAGCAACGG
CCCGGAGGGTGGCGGGCAGGACGCCCGCCATAAACTGCCAGGCATCAAATTAAGCAGAAGGCCATCCTGA
CGGATGGCCTTTTTGCGTTTCTACAAACTCTTTTGTTTATTTTTCTAAATACATTCAAATATGTATCCGC
TCATGAGACAATAACCCTGATAAATGCTTCAATAATATTGAAAAAGGAAGAGTATGAGTATTCAACATTT
CCGTGTCGCCCTTATTCCCTTTTTTGCGGCATTTTGCCTTCCTGTTTTTGCTCACCCAGAAACGCTGGTG
AAAGTAAAAGATGCTGAAGATCAGTTGGGTGCACGAGTGGGTTACATCGAACTGGATCTCAACAGCGGTA
AGATCCTTGAGAGTTTTCGCCCCGAAGAACGTTTTCCAATGATGAGCACTTTTAAAGTTCTGCTATGTGG
CGCGGTATTATCCCGTGTTGACGCCGGGCAAGAGCAACTCGGTCGCCGCATACACTATTCTCAGAATGAC
TTGGTTGAGTACTCACCAGTCACAGAAAAGCATCTTACGGATGGCATGACAGTAAGAGAATTATGCAGTG
CTGCCATAACCATGAGTGATAACACTGCGGCCAACTTACTTCTGACAACGATCGGAGGACCGAAGGAGCT
AACCGCTTTTTTGCACAACATGGGGGATCATGTAACTCGCCTTGATCGTTGGGAACCGGAGCTGAATGAA
GCCATACCAAACGACGAGCGTGACACCACGATGCCTGCAGCAATGGCAACAACGTTGCGCAAACTATTAA
CTGGCGAACTACTTACTCTAGCTTCCCGGCAACAATTAATAGACTGGATGGAGGCGGATAAAGTTGCAGG
ACCACTTCTGCGCTCGGCCCTTCCGGCTGGCTGGTTTATTGCTGATAAATCTGGAGCCGGTGAGCGTGGG
TCTCGCGGTATCATTGCAGCACTGGGGCCAGATGGTAAGCCCTCCCGTATCGTAGTTATCTACACGACGG
GGAGTCAGGCAACTATGGATGAACGAAATAGACAGATCGCTGAGATAGGTGCCTCACTGATTAAGCATTG
GTAACTGTCAGACCAAGTTTACTCATATATACTTTAGATTGATT
[125 nt withheld, positions 4455-4579]
C
[141 nt withheld, positions 4581-4721]
CCTTTGACGTTGGAGTCCACGTTCTTT
[37 nt withheld, positions 4749-4785]
ACCCTATCTCGGGCTATTCTTTTGATTTATAAGGGATTTTGCCGATTTCGGCCTATTGGTTAAAAAATGA
GCTGATTTAACAAAAATTTAACGCGAATTTTAACAAAATATTAACGTTTACAATTTAAAAGGATCTAGGT
GAAGATCCTTTTTGATAATCTCATGACCAAAATCCCTTAACGTGAGTTTTCGTTCCACTGAGCGTCAGAC
CCCGTAGAAAAGATCAAAGGATCTTCTTGAGATCCTTTTTTTCTGCGCGTAATCTGCTGCTTGCAAACAA
AAAAACCACCGCTACCAGCGGTGGTTTGTTTGCCGGATCAAGAGCTACCAACTCTTTTTCCGAAGGTAAC
TGGCTCAGCAGAGCGCAGATACCAAATACTGTCCTTCTAGTGTAGCCGTAGTTAGGCCACCACTTCAAGA
ACTCTGTAGCACCGCCTACATACCTCGC
Features (pLannotate 1.2.2; 14 found; start..end, strand, type, name):
    562..613     -  misc_feature   bom (fragment): basis of mobility region from pBR322
    729..768     -  CDS            rop (fragment): Rop protein, which maintains plasmids at low copy number; rop
    769..954     -  CDS            TcR (fragment): tetracycline efflux protein; tet; confers resistance to tetracycline
    964..982     +  promoter       tet promoter (fragment): E. coli promoter for tetracycline efflux protein gene
   1072..1950    -  CDS            araC: L-arabinose regulatory protein; araC
   1977..2261    +  promoter       araBAD promoter: araBAD; promoter of the L-arabinose operon of E. coli; the araC regulatory gene is transcribed in the opposite direction (Guzman et al., 1995)
   2308..2940    +  CDS            mlaC: MLAC_ECOLI - Also known as yrbC. Experimental evidence at protein level: Swiss-Prot protein existence level 1. Involved in a phospholipid transport pathway that maintains lipid asymmetry in the outer membrane by retrograde trafficking of phospholipids from the outer membrane to the inner membrane. May transfer phospholipid across the periplasmic space and deliver it to the MlaFEDB complex at the inner membrane. From Escherichia coli (strain K12).
   3119..3234    +  ncRNA          5S rRNA: Accession: RF00001 - 5S ribosomal RNA
   3238..3324    +  terminator     rrnB T1 terminator: Escherichia coli rrnB; transcription terminator T1 from the E. coli rrnB gene
   3416..3443    +  terminator     rrnB T2 terminator: transcription terminator T2 from the E. coli rrnB gene
   3462..3553    +  promoter       AmpR promoter: bla
   3554..4414    +  CDS            AmpR: β-lactamase; bla; confers resistance to ampicillin, carbenicillin, and related antibiotics
   4456..4836    +  rep_origin     M13 ori (sequence partly withheld): M13 bacteriophage origin of replication; arrow indicates direction of (+) strand synthesis
   5022..376     +  rep_origin     ori (across the origin): high-copy-number ColE1/pMB1/pBR322/pUC origin of replication
