[The description below was written by a language model from this plasmid's Addgene catalogue record and pLannotate feature annotations shown in this document.]
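Description:
pBEL2539 is a pBAD-based bacterial expression plasmid of about 5.2 kb that carries the E. coli mlaC gene with a T116D point mutation, built by Gibson cloning for complementation experiments. It replicates from a ColE1/pMB1-family origin, recorded as high copy, and is selected through the β-lactamase (AmpR) gene driven by its own bla promoter, which confers ampicillin resistance. An M13 phage origin is also present and could allow single-stranded DNA production with helper phage. Short fragments of bom, rop, the tetracycline resistance gene and its promoter are annotated as well. These are incomplete pBR322-derived remnants of the backbone and are not expected to be functional.

The expression cassette follows the standard arabinose-inducible layout. The araC regulator is encoded on the opposite strand to the araBAD promoter, and AraC represses that promoter without L-arabinose and activates it when the sugar is added, giving titratable expression. The mlaC open reading frame sits directly downstream and is followed by a segment of the rrnB operon containing a 5S rRNA sequence and the T1 and T2 transcription terminators. No epitope or purification tags are annotated.

MlaC is the periplasmic lipid-binding component of the Mla pathway, which maintains outer membrane lipid asymmetry and is thought to shuttle phospholipids across the periplasm to the inner-membrane MlaFEDB complex. The stated purpose and the associated study of Mla protein–protein interactions suggest the plasmid is used to test whether the T116D variant can restore Mla function in cells. The record does not specify the host strain or the phenotypic assay used.
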