Addgene plasmid #195660: pBEL2539
Purpose: Complementation of MlaC(T116D)
Depositing lab: Gira Bhabha & Damian Ekiert. Depositing organization: NYU Grossman School of Medicine. Publication: Protein-protein interactions in the Mla lipid transport system probed by computational structure prediction and deep mutational scanning. MacRae MR, Puvanendran D, Haase MAB, Coudray N, Kolich L, Lam C, Baek M, Bhabha G, Ekiert DC. J Biol Chem. 2023 Apr 24:104744. doi: 10.1016/j.jbc.2023.104744. PubMed 37100290.
Backbone
  Vector backbone: pBAD
  Vector type: Bacterial Expression
Growth in bacteria
  Bacterial resistance: Ampicillin, 100 μg/mL
  Growth temperature: 37°C
  Growth strain: DH5alpha
  Copy number: High Copy
Gene/Insert
  Gene/Insert name: MlaC
  Species: E. coli
  Mutation: MlaC(T116D)
  Cloning method: Gibson Cloning
Terms and licenses: Academic/Nonprofit Terms; Industry Terms: Not Available to Industry
Depositor comments: Please visit https://www.biorxiv.org/content/10.1101/2022.12.09.519820v1 for bioRxiv preprint.
How to cite: pBEL2539 was a gift from Gira Bhabha & Damian Ekiert (Addgene plasmid # 195660 ; http://n2t.net/addgene:195660 ; RRID:Addgene_195660)
